>Addgene plasmid #194051 | pGWT35S-VC155 | addgene full sequence | sequence record 382266 | Addgene NGS Result
TCGCGCGTTTCGGTGATGACGGTGAAAACCTCTGACACATGCAGCTCCCGGAGACGGTCACAGCTTGTCT
GTAAGCGGATGCCGGGAGCAGACAAGCCCGTCAGGGCGCGTCAGCGGGTGTTGGCGGGTGTCGGGGCTGG
CTTAACTATGCGGCATCAGAGCAGATTGTACTGAGAGTGCACCATATGCGGTGTGAAATACCGCACAGAT
GCGTAAGGAGAAAATATTACTACAGGCGCCATTCGCCATTCAGGCTGCGCAACTGTTGGGAAGGGCGATC
GGTGCGGGCCTCTTCGCTATTACGCCAGCTGGCGAAAGGGGGATGTGCTGCAAGGCGATTAAGTTGGGTA
ACGCCAGGGTTTTCCCAGTCACGACGTTGTAAAACGACGGCCAGTGAGCTAGTGTAATACGACTCACTAT
AGGGCGCGGCCGCAGAATTCGAGCTCGGTACCCGGGATCTCGAGGCCAGATCTCCCGGGCTCAGAAGACC
GAGGGCTATTGAGACTTTTCAACAAAGGGTAATATCGGGAAACCTCCTCGGATTCCATTGCCCAGCTATC
TGTCACTTATCGAAAGGACAGTAGAAAAGGAAGGTGGCTCCTACAAATGCCATCATTGCGATAAAGGAAA
GGCTATCGTTCAAGATGCCTCTACCGACAGTGGTCCCAAAGATGGACCCCCACCCACGAGGAACATCGTG
GAAAAAGAAGACGTTCCAACCACGTCTTCAAAGCAAGTGGATTGATGTGATATCTCCACTGACGTAAGGG
ATGACGCACAATCCCACTATCCTTCGCAAGACCCTTCCTCTATATAAGGAAGTTCATTTCATTTGGAGAG
GACAGGCTTCTTGAGATCCTTCAACAATTACCAACAACAACAAACAACAAACAACATTACAATTACTATT
TACAATTACAGAATTCGAGCTCGGTACCAAGCTTGGAGGCTCAGGAGGCTCCACAAGTTTGTACAAAAAA
GCAGGCTTTAAAGGAACCAATTCAGTCGACATGGTGGACAAGCAGAAGAACGGCATCAAGGCCAACTTCA
AGATCCGCCACAACATCGAGGACGGCGGCGTGCAGCTCGCCGACCACTACCAGCAGAACACCCCCATCGG
CGACGGCCCCGTGCTGCTGCCCGACAACCACTACCTGAGCTACCAGTCCGCCCTGAGCAAAGACCCCAAC
GAGAAGCGCGATCACATGGTCCTGCTGGAGTTCGTGACCGCCGCCGGGATCACTCTCGGCATGGACGAGC
TGTACAAGTAAGATATCTAGACCCAGCTTTCTTGTACAAAGTGGTTGGAGGCTCAGGAGGCTCCCCATGG
GCTAGCACTAGTATCTAGAATCGTTCAAACATTTGGCAATAAAGTTTCTTAAGATTGAATCCTGTTGCCG
GTCTTGCGATGATTATCATATAATTTCTGTTGAATTACGTTAAGCATGTAATAATTAACATGTAATGCAT
GACGTTATTTATGAGATGGGTTTTTATGATTAGAGTCCCGCAATTATACATTTAATACGCGATAGAAAAC
AAAATATAGCGCGCAAACTAGGATAAATTATCGCGCGCGGTGTCATCTATGTTACTAGATGCGGCCGCAA
TTGTGGATCCGCTCTAGAGTCGACCTGCAGGCATGCAAGCTTGCGGCCGCGTATTCTATAGTGTCACCTA
AATAGCATGGCGTAATCATGGTCATAGCTGTTTCCTGTGTGAAATTGTTATCCGCTCACAATTCCACACA
ACATACGAGCCGGAAGCATAAAGTGTAAAGCCTGGGGTGCCTAATGAGTGAGCTAACTCACATTAATTGC
GTTGCGCTCACTGCCCGCTTTCCAGTCGGGAAACCTGTCGTGCCAGCTGCATTAATGAATCGGCCAACGC
GCGGGGAGAGGCGGTTTGCGTATTGGGCGCTCTTCCGCTTCCTCGCTCACTGACTCGCTGCGCTCGGTCG
TTCGGCTGCGGCGAGCGGTATCAGCTCACTCAAAGGCGGTAATACGGTTATCCACAGAATCAGGGGATAA
CGCAGGAAAGAACATGTGAGCAAAAGGCCAGCAAAAGGCCAGGAACCGTAAAAAGGCCGCGTTGCTGGCG
TTTTTCCATAGGCTCCGCCCCCCTGACGAGCATCACAAAAATCGACGCTCAAGTCAGAGGTGGCGAAACC
CGACAGGACTATAAAGATACCAGGCGTTTCCCCCTGGAAGCTCCCTCGTGCGCTCTCCTGTTCCGACCCT
GCCGCTTACCGGATACCTGTCCGCCTTTCTCCCTTCGGGAAGCGTGGCGCTTTCTCATAGCTCACGCTGT
AGGTATCTCAGTTCGGTGTAGGTCGTTCGCTCCAAGCTGGGCTGTGTGCACGAACCCCCCGTTCAGCCCG
ACCGCTGCGCCTTATCCGGTAACTATCGTCTTGAGTCCAACCCGGTAAGACACGACTTATCGCCACTGGC
AGCAGCCACTGGTAACAGGATTAGCAGAGCGAGGTATGTAGGCGGTGCTACAGAGTTCTTGAAGTGGTGG
CCTAACTACGGCTACACTAGAAGAACAGTATTTGGTATCTGCGCTCTGCTGAAGCCAGTTACCTTCGGAA
AAAGAGTTGGTAGCTCTTGATCCGGCAAACAAACCACCGCTGGTAGCGGTGGTTTTTTTGTTTGCAAGCA
GCAGATTACGCGCAGAAAAAAAGGATCTCAAGAAGATCCTTTGATCTTTTCTACGGGGTCTGACGCTCAG
TGGAACGAAAACTCACGTTAAGGGATTTTGGTCATGAGATTATCAAAAAGGATCTTCACCTAGATCCTTT
TAAATTAAAAATGAAGTTTTAAATCAATCTAAAGTATATATGTTTTAATTAGAAAAACTCATCGAGCATC
AAATGAAACTGCAATTTATTCATATCAGGATTATCAATACCATATTTTTGAAAAAGCCGTTTCTGTAATG
AAGGAGAAAACTCACCGAGGCAGTTCCATAGGATGGCAAGATCCTGGTATCGGTCTGCGATTCCGACTCG
TCCAACATCAATACAACCTATTAATTTCCCCTCGTCAAAAATAAGGTTATCAAGTGAGAAATCACCATGA
GTGACGACTGAATCCGGTGAGAATGGCAATAGCTTATGCATTTCTTTCCAGACTTGTTCAACAGGCCAGC
CATTACGCTCGTCATCAAAATCACTCGCATCAACCAAACCGTTATTCATTCGTGATTGCGCCTGAGCGAG
ACGAAATACGCGATCGCTGTTAAAAGGACAATTACAAACAGGAATCGAATGCAACCGGCGCAGGAACACT
GCCAGCGCATCAACAATATTTTCACCTGAATCAGGATATTCTTCTAATACCTGGAATGCTGTTTTCCCTG
GGATCGCAGAGGTGAGTAACCATGCATCATCAGGAGTACGGATAAAATGCTTGATGGTCGGAAGAGGCAT
AAATTCCGTCAGCCAGTTTAGTCTGACCATCTCATCTGTAACATCATTGGCAACGCTACCTTTGCCATGT
TTCAGAAACAACTCTGGCGCATCGGGCTTCCCATACAATCGATAGATTGTCGCACCTGATTGCCCGACAT
TATCGCGAGCCCATTTATACCCATATAAATCAGCATCCATGTTGGAATTTAATCGCGGCCTTGAGCAAGA
CGTTTCCCGTTGAATATGGCTCATAACACCCCTTGTATTACTGTTTATGTAAGCAGACATAAGCATTTAT
CAGGGTTATTGTCTCATGAGCGGATACATATTTGAATGTATTTAGAAAAATAAACAAATAGGGGTTCCGC
GCACATTTCCCCGAAAAGTGCCACCTGACGTCTAAGAAACCATTATTATCATGACATTAACCTATAAAAA
TAGGCGTATCACGAGGCCCTTTCGTC
Features (pLannotate 1.2.2; 22 found; start..end, strand, type, name):
    137..226     +  misc_feature   bom (fragment): basis of mobility region from pBR322
    242..397     -  CDS            lacZα (fragment): LacZα fragment of β-galactosidase; lacZ fragment
    405..423     +  promoter       T7 promoter: promoter for bacteriophage T7 RNA polymerase
    435..456     +  misc_feature   MCS (fragment): pUC18/19 multiple cloning site
    500..844     +  promoter       CaMV 35S promoter: strong constitutive promoter from cauliflower mosaic virus
    796..842     +  promoter       minimal CaMV 35S promoter: minimal 35S promoter from cauliflower mosaic virus
    864..919     +  misc_feature   TMV Ω: translational enhancer from the tobacco mosaic virus 5'-leader sequence (Gallie et al., 1988)
    921..938     +  misc_feature   MCS (fragment): pUC18/19 multiple cloning site
    963..987     +  protein_bind   attB1: mutant version of attB; recombination site for the Gateway® BP reaction BP Clonase™
   1017..1268    +  CDS            VC155: C-terminal fragment of mVenus for use in bimolecular fluorescence complementation (BiFC) (Kodama and Hu, 2010)
   1281..1305    -  protein_bind   attB2: mutant version of attB; recombination site for the Gateway® BP reaction BP Clonase™
   1350..1600    +  terminator     NOS terminator: nopaline synthase terminator and poly(A) signal
   1622..1652    +  misc_feature   MCS (fragment): pUC18/19 multiple cloning site
   1665..1683    -  promoter       SP6 promoter: promoter for bacteriophage SP6 RNA polymerase
   1725..1741    -  protein_bind   lac operator: The lac repressor binds to the lac operator to inhibit transcription in E. coli. This inhibition can be relieved by adding lactose or isopropyl-β-D-thiogalactopyranoside (IPTG). lac repressor encoded by lacI
   1749..1779    -  promoter       lac promoter: promoter for the E. coli lac operon
   1794..1815    -  protein_bind   CAP binding site: CAP binding activates transcription in the presence of cAMP. E. coli catabolite activator protein
   1828..1920    -  CDS            lacI (fragment): lac repressor; lacI; The lac repressor binds to the lac operator to inhibit transcription in E. coli. This inhibition can be relieved by adding lactose or isopropyl-β-D-thiogalactopyranoside (IPTG).
   2103..2691    -  rep_origin     ori: high-copy-number ColE1/pMB1/pBR322/pUC origin of replication
   2849..3664    -  CDS            KanR: aminoglycoside phosphotransferase; aph(3')-Ia; confers resistance to kanamycin in bacteria or G418 (Geneticin®) in eukaryotes
   3701..3781    -  promoter       AmpR promoter (fragment): bla
   3876..35      +  CDS            rop (fragment) (across the origin): Rop protein, which maintains plasmids at low copy number; rop
