[The description below was written by a language model from this plasmid's Addgene catalogue record and pLannotate feature annotations shown in this document.]
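Description:
pGWT35S-VC155 is a small plant expression plasmid (about 3.9 kb) built on the pGWT35S backbone and intended for transient expression in plant cells rather than stable transformation; the feature table shows no T-DNA borders or plant selectable marker. It is propagated in E. coli through a high-copy ColE1/pUC-type origin and selected with kanamycin via an aph(3')-Ia (KanR) gene. The backbone also carries remnants of a standard cloning vector, including lacZα, lacI, rop and bom fragments, lac promoter/operator elements, pUC multiple cloning site fragments, and flanking T7 and SP6 promoters. None of these plays a role in plant expression.

The payload is a single expression cassette. A CaMV 35S promoter, followed by the tobacco mosaic virus Ω leader that acts as a translational enhancer, drives the VC155 coding sequence, and a nopaline synthase (NOS) terminator supplies the polyadenylation signal. VC155 is the C-terminal fragment of the yellow fluorescent protein mVenus (β-strands 8 to 11, residues 155–239). It is flanked by attB1 and attB2 sites, consistent with its insertion by Gateway recombination. No targeting peptide or fusion partner is annotated, so the fragment is expected to remain in the cytosol, as the record states.

VC155 is non-fluorescent by itself and reconstitutes fluorescence only when paired with the complementary N-terminal mVenus fragment in bimolecular fluorescence complementation (BiFC). This untargeted version would suit use as a cytosolic BiFC partner or control, in the context of work using split-Venus association to control chloroplast–chloroplast interactions, though the record does not spell out its exact role. The catalogue purpose line calls the fragment "VN155", but the residues, insert name and annotation all identify it as VC155.
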