Addgene plasmid #194051: pGWT35S-VC155
Purpose: Transient expression of VN155 (mVenus β-strands 8 to 11, amino acids 155−239) in plant cell (Cytosol)
Depositing lab: Yutaka Kodama. Depositing organization: Utsunomiya University. Publication: Organellar Glue: A Molecular Tool to Artificially Control Chloroplast-Chloroplast Interactions. Ichikawa S, Kato S, Fujii Y, Ishikawa K, Numata K, Kodama Y. ACS Synth Biol. 2022 Oct 21;11(10):3190-3197. doi: 10.1021/acssynbio.2c00367. Epub 2022 Sep 30. PubMed 36178266.
Backbone
  Vector backbone: pGWT35S
  Total vector size (bp): 3850
  Vector type: Plant Expression
Growth in bacteria
  Bacterial resistance: Kanamycin, 50 μg/mL
  Growth temperature: 37°C
  Growth strain: DH5alpha
  Copy number: Unknown
Gene/Insert
  Gene/Insert name: VC155 (mVenus β-strands 8 to 11, amino acids 155−239)
  Species: Synthetic
  Insert size (bp): 255
  Promoter: CaMV 35S promoter
  Cloning method: Gateway Cloning
  Sequencing primers: 5′ AACCAATTCAGTCGACATGGTGGACAAGCAGAAGAACGGC; 3′ AAGCTGGGTCTAGATATCTTACTTGTACAGCTCGTCCATGCCGAGAGT
Terms and licenses: Academic/Nonprofit Terms; Industry Terms: Not Available to Industry
How to cite: pGWT35S-VC155 was a gift from Yutaka Kodama (Addgene plasmid # 194051 ; http://n2t.net/addgene:194051 ; RRID:Addgene_194051)
